>Addgene plasmid #214599 | AiP1971 - pAAV-AiE2587m-minBG-SYFP2-WPRE-BGHpA | addgene full sequence | sequence record 433196 | Addgene NGS Result
CCTGCAGGCAGCTGCGCGCTCGCTCGCTCACTGAGGCCGCCCGGGCGTCGGGCGACCTTTGGTCGCCCGG
CCTCAGTGAGCGAGCGAGCGCGCAGAGAGGGAGTGGCCAACTCCATCACTAGGGGTTCCTGCGGCCGCAC
ATAAATATTAAGGATGCAACTTAGTGAATCTTTTCTTTCTTTTTTTTATAAGATAGTAAGGCAAGTTGGC
CTTCAAACTCATAGCAAATCTCTTTCTTATCCCAGCCTCTCAGGTGGGATTGCAGGCATGAATCACTATT
CCTGGGAAGTAAAGTTTTTTTCTTTTCTGAGGTGTATGTACACTTGTGAAATCTGTCTGGCACTGAGTCT
CTCTCTTCCCAAAATATCTGCATCCCGAGACACATCCTGCAGGCTCAGGTAACTGGAGGCTGGAGAAGAA
GACTCAGCTGAGGAACCTTCAAGTTCAAGTATATCCTGGGCAACACAGAGAAATCTCAGTCAGCAGAAGG
AGAAGAGAGAAGGATGGCTTATTTCATCAAGGATAAATGGTCTTTGTCCTTGAACTTGATGGCATCATAC
AACAGGTAAAGCAGTAAGCAGTATGATGTCATAGAACATTTTAGAGTGAAATGGAAAGAGAGCAGGGATG
AGTAGGTGAGTGGGTTTGAATGGATGAAAGGGAAAGGAGAAATGTAATTTACATCATACTCTCAAAAATA
AAGACTATTTAGAAAAGAGAAACATTACAGATACTCTGGAATCAAGCCCAAGCATCCGCTCCCTATCTCT
GCGGAGCTCGGGCTGGGCATAAAAGTCAGGGCAGAGCCATCTATTGCTTACATTTGCTTCTGGGATCCAG
ATCTTTCGAAGCTAGCGCTACCGGTCGCCACCATGGTGAGCAAGGGCGAGGAGCTGTTCACCGGGGTGGT
GCCCATCCTGGTCGAGCTGGACGGCGACGTAAACGGCCACAAGTTCAGCGTGTCCGGCGAGGGCGAGGGC
GATGCCACCTACGGCAAGCTGACCCTGAAGCTGATCTGCACCACCGGCAAGCTGCCCGTGCCCTGGCCCA
CCCTCGTGACCACCCTGGGCTACGGCGTGCAGTGCTTCGCCCGCTACCCCGACCACATGAAGCAGCACGA
CTTCTTCAAGTCCGCCATGCCCGAAGGCTACGTCCAGGAGCGCACCATCTTCTTCAAGGACGACGGCAAC
TACAAGACCCGCGCCGAGGTGAAGTTCGAGGGCGACACCCTGGTGAACCGCATCGAGCTGAAGGGCATCG
ACTTCAAGGAGGACGGCAACATCCTGGGGCACAAGCTGGAGTACAACTACAACAGCCACAACGTCTATAT
CACCGCCGACAAGCAGAAGAACGGCATCAAGGCCAACTTCAAGATCCGCCACAACATCGAGGACGGCGGC
GTGCAGCTCGCCGACCACTACCAGCAGAACACCCCCATCGGCGACGGCCCCGTGCTGCTGCCCGACAACC
ACTACCTGAGCTACCAGTCCAAGCTGAGCAAAGACCCCAACGAGAAGCGCGATCACATGGTCCTGCTGGA
GTTCGTGACCGCCGCCGGGATCACTCTCGGCATGGACGAGCTGTACAAGTAAGTCGACGGCGCGCCGCGG
CCGCGAATTCGATATCATAATCAACCTCTGGATTACAAAATTTGTGAAAGATTGACTGGTATTCTTAACT
ATGTTGCTCCTTTTACGCTATGTGGATACGCTGCTTTAATGCCTTTGTATCATGCTATTGCTTCCCGTAT
GGCTTTCATTTTCTCCTCCTTGTATAAATCCTGGTTAGTTCTTGCCACGGCGGAACTCATCGCCGCCTGC
CTTGCCCGCTGCTGGACAGGGGCTCGGCTGTTGGGCACTGACAATTCCGTGGCTCGAGAGATCTTCGACT
GTGCCTTCTAGTTGCCAGCCATCTGTTGTTTGCCCCTCCCCCGTGCCTTCCTTGACCCTGGAAGGTGCCA
CTCCCACTGTCCTTTCCTAATAAAATGAGGAAATTGCATCGCATTGTCTGAGTAGGTGTCATTCTATTCT
GGGGGGTGGGGTGGGGCAGGACAGCAAGGGGGAGGATTGGGAAGACAATAGCAGGCATGAGATCTCACGT
GCGGACCGAGCGGCCGCAGGAACCCCTAGTGATGGAGTTGGCCACTCCCTCTCTGCGCGCTCGCTCGCTC
ACTGAGGCCGGGCGACCAAAGGTCGCCCGACGCCCGGGCTTTGCCCGGGCGGCCTCAGTGAGCGAGCGAG
CGCGCAGCTGCCTGCAGGGGCGCCTGATGCGGTATTTTCTCCTTACGCATCTGTGCGGTATTTCACACCG
CATA
[95 nt withheld, positions 2315-2409]
T
[46 nt withheld, positions 2411-2456]
C
[141 nt withheld, positions 2458-2598]
CCTTTGACGTTGGAGTCCACGTTCTTT
[37 nt withheld, positions 2626-2662]
ACTCTATCTCGGGCTATTCTTTTGATTTATAAGGGATTTTGCCGATTTCGGTCTATTGGTTAAAAAATGA
GCTGATTTAACAAAAATTTAACGCGAATTTTAACAAAATATTAACGTTTACAATTTTATGGTGCACTCTC
AGTACAATCTGCTCTGATGCCGCATAGTTAAGCCAGCCCCGACACCCGCCAACACCCGCTGACGCGCCCT
GACGGGCTTGTCTGCTCCCGGCATCCGCTTACAGACAAGCTGTGACCGTCTCCGGGAGCTGCATGTGTCA
GAGGTTTTCACCGTCATCACCGAAACGCGCGAGACGAAAGGGCCTCGTGATACGCCTATTTTTATAGGTT
AATGTCATGATAATAATGGTTTCTTAGACGTCAGGTGGCACTTTTCGGGGAAATGTGCGCGGAACCCCTA
TTTGTTTATTTTTCTAAATACATTCAAATATGTATCCGCTCATGAGACAATAACCCTGATAAATGCTTCA
ATAATATTGAAAAAGGAAGAGTATGAGTATTCAACATTTCCGTGTCGCCCTTATTCCCTTTTTTGCGGCA
TTTTGCCTTCCTGTTTTTGCTCACCCAGAAACGCTGGTGAAAGTAAAAGATGCTGAAGATCAGTTGGGTG
CACGAGTGGGTTACATCGAACTGGATCTCAACAGCGGTAAGATCCTTGAGAGTTTTCGCCCCGAAGAACG
TTTTCCAATGATGAGCACTTTTAAAGTTCTGCTATGTGGCGCGGTATTATCCCGTATTGACGCCGGGCAA
GAGCAACTCGGTCGCCGCATACACTATTCTCAGAATGACTTGGTTGAGTACTCACCAGTCACAGAAAAGC
ATCTTACGGATGGCATGACAGTAAGAGAATTATGCAGTGCTGCCATAACCATGAGTGATAACACTGCGGC
CAACTTACTTCTGACAACGATCGGAGGACCGAAGGAGCTAACCGCTTTTTTGCACAACATGGGGGATCAT
GTAACTCGCCTTGATCGTTGGGAACCGGAGCTGAATGAAGCCATACCAAACGACGAGCGTGACACCACGA
TGCCTGTAGCAATGGCAACAACGTTGCGCAAACTATTAACTGGCGAACTACTTACTCTAGCTTCCCGGCA
ACAATTAATAGACTGGATGGAGGCGGATAAAGTTGCAGGACCACTTCTGCGCTCGGCCCTTCCGGCTGGC
TGGTTTATTGCTGATAAATCTGGAGCCGGTGAGCGTGGGTCTCGCGGTATCATTGCAGCACTGGGGCCAG
ATGGTAAGCCCTCCCGTATCGTAGTTATCTACACGACGGGGAGTCAGGCAACTATGGATGAACGAAATAG
ACAGATCGCTGAGATAGGTGCCTCACTGATTAAGCATTGGTAACTGTCAGACCAAGTTTACTCATATATA
CTTTAGATTGATTTAAAACTTCATTTTTAATTTAAAAGGATCTAGGTGAAGATCCTTTTTGWTAATCTCA
TGACCAAAATCCCTTAACGTGAGTTTTCGTTCCACTGAGCGTCAGACCCCGTAGAAAAGATCAAAGGATC
TTCTTGAGATCCTTTTTTTCTGCGCGTAATCTGCTGCTTGCAAACAAAAAAACCACCGCTACCAGCGGTG
GTTTGTTTGCCGGATCAAGAGCTACCAACTCTTTTTCCGAAGGTAACTGGCTTCAGCAGAGCGCAGATAC
CAAATACTGTTCTTCTAGTGTAGCCGTAGTTAGGCCACCACTTCAAGAACTCTGTAGCACCGCCTACATA
CCTCGCTCTGCTAATCCTGTTACCAGTGGCTGCTGCCAGTGGCGATAAGTCGTGTCTTACCGGGTTGGAC
TCAAGACGATAGTTACCGGATAAGGCGCAGCGGTCGGGCTGAACGGGGGGTTCGTGCACACAGCCCAGCT
TGGAGCGAACGACCTACACCGAACTGAGATACCTACAGCGTGAGCTATGAGAAAGCGCCACGCTTCCCGA
AGGGAGAAAGGCGGACAGGTATCCGGTAAGCGGCAGGGTCGGAACAGGAGAGCGCACGAGGGAGCTTCCA
GGGGGAAACGCCTGGTATCTTTATAGTCCTGTCGGGTTTCGCCACCTCTGACTTGAGCGTCGATTTTTGT
GATGCTCGTCAGGGGGGCGGAGCCTATGGAAAAACGCCAGCAACGCGGCCTTTTTACGGTTCCTGGCCTT
TTGCTGGCCTTTTGCTCACATGT
Features (pLannotate 1.2.2; 14 found; start..end, strand, type, name):
     12..39      +  repeat_region  AAV2 ITR (fragment): inverted terminal repeat of adeno-associated virus serotype 2 inverted
     68..95      +  repeat_region  AAV2 ITR (fragment): inverted terminal repeat of adeno-associated virus serotype 2 inverted
    873..1589    +  CDS            SYFP2: SYFP2 is a basic (constitutively fluorescent) yellow fluorescent protein published in 2006, derived from Aequorea victoria. It is reported to be a very rapidly-maturing monomer with moderate acid sensitivity.
   1629..1786    +  misc_feature   WPRE (fragment): woodchuck hepatitis virus posttranscriptional regulatory element
   1792..1872    +  misc_feature   WPRE (fragment): woodchuck hepatitis virus posttranscriptional regulatory element
   1889..2000    +  polyA_signal   bGH poly(A) signal: bovine growth hormone polyadenylation signal
   2118..2258    +  repeat_region  AAV2 ITR: inverted terminal repeat of adeno-associated virus serotype 2 inverted
   2263..2314    -  misc_feature   bom (fragment): basis of mobility region from pBR322
   2333..2788    +  rep_origin     f1 ori (sequence partly withheld): f1 bacteriophage origin of replication; arrow indicates direction of (+) strand synthesis
   2789..2838    -  misc_feature   bom (fragment): basis of mobility region from pBR322
   2940..2975    -  CDS            rop (fragment): Rop protein, which maintains plasmids at low copy number; rop
   3070..3174    +  promoter       AmpR promoter: bla
   3175..4035    +  CDS            AmpR: β-lactamase; bla; confers resistance to ampicillin, carbenicillin, and related antibiotics
   4206..4794    +  rep_origin     ori: high-copy-number ColE1/pMB1/pBR322/pUC origin of replication
