[The description below was written by a language model from this plasmid's Addgene catalogue record and pLannotate feature annotations shown in this document.]
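Description:
AiP1971 - pAAV-AiE2587m-minBG-SYFP2-WPRE-BGHpA is an AAV transfer plasmid built on a pAAV2 backbone, intended for packaging into recombinant adeno-associated virus and delivery to brain tissue. The full sequence record is 4,855 nt. In bacteria it replicates from a high-copy ColE1/pUC-type origin and is selected with ampicillin through a β-lactamase gene under its own promoter. An f1 phage origin is also present, along with small remnants of pBR322 bom and rop sequences that appear to be backbone leftovers. The expression cassette lies between AAV2 inverted terminal repeats, which supply the cis signals for genome replication and encapsidation. The annotation detects the downstream ITR in full but only two short fragments of the upstream one, which may reflect the difficulty of sequencing and annotating these structured repeats rather than a real truncation.

The payload is a reporter driven by a candidate cell-type enhancer. AiE2587m sits upstream of minBG, a minimal beta-globin promoter that has little activity alone, so transcription depends on the enhancer and should follow its specificity. Neither the enhancer nor the minimal promoter is annotated in the feature table, but the unannotated stretch between the upstream ITR and the coding sequence is where they would lie. The transcript encodes SYFP2, a rapidly maturing monomeric yellow fluorescent protein derived from Aequorea victoria, followed by a WPRE, annotated as two fragments, to boost post-transcriptional expression, and a bovine growth hormone polyadenylation signal.

The construct is designed to drive AAV-mediated transgene expression in specific populations of brain cells and belongs to a collection of enhancer AAVs for genetic access to cortical cell types. The record does not state which population AiE2587m targets.
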