Addgene plasmid #214599: AiP1971 - pAAV-AiE2587m-minBG-SYFP2-WPRE-BGHpA
Purpose: AiE2587m is an enhancer sequence, designed to drive AAV-mediated transgene expression in specific populations of brain cells
Depositing lab: Allen Institute for Brain Science & Bosiljka Tasic. Depositing organization: Allen Institute. Publication: A suite of enhancer AAVs and transgenic mouse lines for genetic access to cortical cell types. Ben-Simon Y, Hooper M, Narayan S, Daigle TL, Dwivedi D, Way SW, Oster A, Stafford DA, Mich JK, Taormina MJ, Martinez RA, Opitz-Araya X, Roth JR, Alexander JR, Allen S, Amster A, Arbuckle J, Ayala A, Baker PM, Bakken TE, Barcelli T, Barta S, Bendrick J, Bertagnolli D, Bielstein C, Bishwakarma P, Bowlus J, Boyer G, Brouner K, Casian B, Casper T, Chakka AB, Chakrabarty R, Chance RK, Chavan S, Clark M, Colbert K, Collman F, Daniel S, Departee M, DiValentin P, Donadio N, Dotson N, Egdorf T, Fliss T, Gabitto M, Garcia J, Gary A, Gasperini M, Gloe J, Goldy J, Gore BB, Graybuck L, Greisman N, Haeseleer F, Halterman C, Haradon Z, Hastings SD, Helback O, Ho W, Hockemeyer D, Huang C, Huff S, Hunker A, Johansen N, Jones D, Juneau Z, Kalmbach B, Kannan M, Khem S, Kussick E, Kutsal R, Larsen R, Lee C, Lee AY, Leibly M, Lenz GH, Li S, Liang E, Lusk N, Madigan Z, Malloy J, Malone J, McCue R, Melchor J, Mollenkopf T, Moosman S, Morin E, Newman D, Ng L, Ngo K, Omstead V, Otto S, Oyama A, Pena N, Pham T, Phillips E, Pom CA, Potekhina L, Ransford S, Ray PL, Rette D, Reynoldson C, Rimorin C, Rocha D, Ruiz A, Sanchez REA, Sawyer L, Sedeno-Cortes A, Sevigny JP, Shapovalova N, Shepard N, Shulga L, Sigler AR, Siverts L, Soliman S, Somasundaram S, Staats B, Stewart K, Szelenyi E, Tieu M, Trader C, Tran A, van Velthoven CTJ, Walker M, Wang Y, Weed N, Wirthlin M, Wood T, Wynalda B, Yao Z, Zhou T, Ariza J, Dee N, Reding M, Ronellenfitch K, Mufti S, Sunkin SM, Smith KA, Esposito L, Waters J, Thyagarajan B, Yao S, Lein ES, Zeng H, Levi BP, Ngai J, Ting JT, Tasic B. Cell. 2025 May 16:S0092-8674(25)00513-6. doi: 10.1016/j.cell.2025.05.002. PubMed 40403729.
Backbone
  Vector backbone: pAAV2
  Vector type: AAV
Growth in bacteria
  Bacterial resistance: Ampicillin, 100 μg/mL
  Growth temperature: 37°C
  Growth strain: NEB Stable
  Copy number: High Copy
Gene/Insert
  Gene/Insert name: SYFP2
  Species: Synthetic
  Promoter: minBG
  Cloning method: Gibson Cloning
Terms and licenses: Academic/Nonprofit Terms; Industry Terms: Not Available to Industry
Depositor comments: 5' Cloning Site: SgrAI (destroyed), 3' Cloning Site: SgrAI (destroyed). Please visit https://doi.org/10.1101/2024.06.10.597244 for bioRxiv preprint.
How to cite: AiP1971 - pAAV-AiE2587m-minBG-SYFP2-WPRE-BGHpA was a gift from Allen Institute for Brain Science & Bosiljka Tasic (Addgene plasmid # 214599 ; http://n2t.net/addgene:214599 ; RRID:Addgene_214599)
